Addgene plasmid #64517: pGL2-HKII-E
Purpose: AS-30D hepatoma hexokinase II 0.1 kbp promoter-luciferase reporter vector
Depositing lab: Peter Pedersen. Depositing organization: Johns Hopkins University and School of Medicine. Publication: Glucose catabolism in cancer cells: identification and characterization of a marked activation response of the type II hexokinase gene to hypoxic conditions. Mathupala SP, Rempel A, Pedersen PL. J Biol Chem. 2001 Nov 16;276(46):43407-12. Epub 2001 Sep 13. 10.1074/jbc.M108181200 PubMed 11557773.
Backbone
  Vector backbone: pGL2-Basic
  Backbone manufacturer: Promega
  Backbone size w/o insert (bp): 5598
  Total vector size (bp): 6120
  Modifications to backbone: None
  Vector type: Luciferase
Growth in bacteria
  Bacterial resistance: Ampicillin, 100 μg/mL
  Growth temperature: 37°C
  Growth strain: SURE
  Copy number: High Copy
Gene/Insert
  Gene/Insert name: Type II hexokinase gene, partial cds and promoter region (alt names: HKII; HK2)
  Species: R. norvegicus (rat)
  Insert size (bp): 523
  Mutation: Isolated from AS-30D rat hepatoma
  GenBank ID: U19605.2
  Entrez Gene: Hk2
  Promoter: Hexokinase II
  Tag / fusion protein: firefly luciferase
  Cloning method: Restriction Enzyme; 5′ cloning site XbaI (destroyed during cloning); 3′ cloning site XhoI (not destroyed)
  Sequencing primers: 5′ GL primer 1; 3′ GL primer 2
Terms and licenses: Academic/Nonprofit Terms; Industry Terms: Not Available to Industry
Depositor comments: For stability the plasmid is maintained in E. coli SURE. For reporter studies it is propagated in E. coli SCS110 or other methylation deficient strain. Note: Addgene's quality control sequencing has identified a few single nucleotide discrepancies with the depositor's reference sequence. However, the plasmid accurately reflects the construct as it was used in the associated publication, and should function as described.
How to cite: pGL2-HKII-E was a gift from Peter Pedersen (Addgene plasmid # 64517 ; http://n2t.net/addgene:64517 ; RRID:Addgene_64517)
