[The description below was written by a language model from this plasmid's Addgene catalogue record.]
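Description:
pGL2-HKII-E is a firefly luciferase reporter plasmid built on the promoterless pGL2-Basic backbone, used to measure transcriptional activity of a short fragment of the rat type II hexokinase (Hk2) promoter in transfected mammalian cells. It is a high-copy plasmid propagated in E. coli under ampicillin selection, with a recorded total size of about 6.1 kb. No feature table accompanies the record, so the origin of replication and other backbone elements are not itemised. Because pGL2-Basic has no eukaryotic promoter or enhancer of its own, luciferase output depends on the regulatory sequence cloned upstream of the reporter gene.

The insert is a 523 bp fragment of the hexokinase II gene isolated from the AS-30D rat hepatoma line, described as containing promoter region plus partial coding sequence. The stated purpose calls it a 0.1 kbp promoter construct, which suggests that only about 100 bp of the insert is proximal promoter, but the record does not spell out the breakdown. The fragment was inserted by restriction cloning, with the 5′ XbaI site destroyed and the 3′ XhoI site retained, so that the hexokinase II promoter drives firefly luciferase. The name and small promoter size are consistent with one member of a deletion series, though the record does not state this.

The associated work concerns glucose catabolism in cancer cells and activation of the type II hexokinase gene under hypoxic conditions, so the construct fits assays that map minimal promoter elements and their responsiveness. The depositor notes that the plasmid is kept in a recombination-deficient strain for stability and grown in a methylation-deficient strain for reporter studies. Repository sequencing found a few single-nucleotide differences from the reference sequence, which are not expected to affect function.
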