>Addgene plasmid #64517 | pGL2-HKII-E | depositor partial sequence | sequence record 108538 | Promoter-Exon I
AGAGCGTACACACCCTCTTCCCGCAGCCAATGAGCGCGCCCACGTCACTGTCTTGGGCGGCCCAAAGAGC
CGGCAGCCCCTCAATAAGCCACATTGTTGCACCAACTCCAGTGCTAGAGTCTCAGGACACCACAGGCTAC
ACGGAGTTATCCCGCTTAGGAGACCCGAAGGCAGGAGCATCACTCCAGTGACTCTGATAAGGTGCGATCG
CCCGAGAGGAACAGAACTGTCATTTTTGCGAAGTTGAGCCTTACGGATCCCGTGGGCGAAGTTAGCGACG
GGACGCTGAGCAACTAGACCGGACGGCAGGAGTGAGACTTAGGTGCCTTCTAGTAGTTGTGACTTAAAAA
AAAAAAAAAAAGGAAAAGAAAAAAGGAGGAAAACCTGTTTCTGGAAACGCGAGGCCCTCAGCTGGTGAGC
CATCGTGGTTAAGCTTCTTTGTGTGGCTCCTGGAGTCTCCGATCCCAGCCGGACACCCGGGCCTGGTTTC
AAAGCGGTCGAACTGCTCTGCCCGCTCCACCGGTAGCGCTCGAG
