>Addgene plasmid #64517 | pGL2-HKII-E | addgene partial sequence | sequence record 111393 | F1ori-F 5'-GTGGACTCTTGTTCCAAACTGG-3'
CTATCTCGGTCTATTCTTTTGATTTATAAGGGATTTTGCCGATTTCGGCCTATTGGTTAAAAAATGAGCT
GATTTAACAAAAATTTAACGCGAATTTTAACAAAATATTAACGCTTACAATTTGCCATTCGCCATTCAGG
CTGCGCAACTGTTGGGAAGGGCGATCGGTGCGGGCCTCTTCGCTATTACGCCAGCCCAAGCTACCATGAT
AAGTAAGTAATATTAAGGTACGTGGAGGTTTTACTTGCTTTAAAAAACCTCCCACACCTCCCCCTGAACC
TGAAACATAAAATGAATGCAATTGTTGTTGTTAACTTGTTTATTGCAGCTTATAATGGTTACAAATAAAG
CAATAGCATCACAAATTTCACAAATAAAGCATTTTTTTCACTGCATTCTAGTTGTGGTTTGTCCAAACTC
ATCAATGTATCTTATGGTACTGTAACTGAGCTAACATAACCCGGGAGGCGCACACACCCTCTTCCCGCAG
CCAATGAGCGCGCCCACGTCACTGTCTTGGGCGGCCCAAAGAGCCGGCAGCCCCTCAATAAGCCACATTG
TTGCACCAACTCCAGTGCTAGAGTCTCAGGACACCACAGGCTACACGGAGTTATCCCGCTTAGGAGACCC
GAAGGCAGGAGCATCACTCCAGTGACTCTGATAAGGTGCGATCGCCCGAGAGGAACAGAACTGTCATTTT
TGCGAAGTTGAGCCTTACGGATCCCGTGGGCGAAGTTAGCGACGGGACGCTGAGCAACTAGACCGGTCGG
CAGGAGTGAGACTTAGGTGCCTTCTAGTAGTTGTGACTTAAAAAAAAAAA
