>Addgene plasmid #64517 | pGL2-HKII-E | addgene partial sequence | sequence record 111397 | Ppyralis-luc-R 5'-CAGCCCATATCGTTTCATAGCTTCT-3'
ATTTCGAAGTATTCCGCGTACGTGATGTTCACCTCGATATGTGCATCTGTAAAAGCAATTGTTCCAGGAA
CCAGGGCGTATCTCTTCATAGCCTTATGCAGTTGCTCTCCAGCGGTTCCATCCTCTAGAGGATAGAATGG
CGCCGGGCCTTTCTTTATGTTTTTGGCGTCTTCCATTTTACCAACAGTACCGGAATGCCAAGCTTACTTA
GATCTCGAGCGCTACCGGTGGAGCGGGCAGAGCAGTTCGACCGCTTTGAAACCAGGCCCGGGTGTCCGGC
TGGGATCGGAGACTCCAGGAGCCACACAAAGAAGCTTAACCACGATGGCTCACCAGCTGAGGGCCTCGCG
TTTCCAGAAACAGGTTTTCCTCCTTTTTTCTTTTCCTTTTTTTTTTTTTTTTAAGTCACAACTACTAGAA
GGCACCTAAGTCTCACTCCTGCCGACCGGTCTAGTTGCTCAGCGTCCCGTCGCTAACTTCGCCCACGGGA
TCCGTAAGGCTCAACTTCGCAAAAATGACAGTTCTGTTCCTCTCGGGCGATCGCACCTTATCAGAGTCAC
TGGAGTGATGCTCCTGCCTTCGGGTCTCCTAAGCGGGATAACTCCGTGTAGCCTGTGGTGTCCTGAGACT
CTAGCACTGGAGTTGGTGCAACAATGTGGCTTATTGAGGGGCTGCCGGCTCTTTGGGCCGCCCAAGACAG
TGACGTGGGCGCGCTCATTGGCTGCGGGAAGAGGGTGTGTGCGCCTCCCGGGGTTATGTTAGCTCAGTTA
CAGTACCATAAGATACATTGATGAGTTTGGACAAACCACAACTAGAATGCAGTGAAAAAA
